Addgene plasmid #85820: pCS2+ cMyc Dam_f_GFPoNLS
Purpose: iDamID plasmid. To express transiently the c-Myc-tagged , L122A-mutant E. coli Dam adenine methyltransferase fused to the nuclear-localized mmGFP via flexylinker.
Depositing lab: Joachim Wittbrodt. Depositing organization: Universitaet Heidelberg. Publication: iDamIDseq and iDEAR: An improved method and computational pipeline to profile chromatin-binding proteins. Gutierrez-Triana JA, Mateo JL, Ibberson D, Ryu S, Wittbrodt J. Development. 2016 Oct 5. pii: dev.139261. 10.1242/dev.139261 PubMed 27707796.
Backbone
  Vector backbone: pCS2+
  Backbone size w/o insert (bp): 4075
  Total vector size (bp): 5782
  Vector type: Mammalian Expression, Bacterial Expression, Yeast Expression, Worm Expression, Insect Expression
Growth in bacteria
  Bacterial resistance: Ampicillin, 100 μg/mL
  Growth temperature: 37°C
  Growth strain: DH5alpha
  Copy number: Unknown
Gene/Insert
  Gene/Insert name: cMyc Dam_f_GFPoNLS (alt name: cMyc DamGFP)
  Species: Dam: E. coli. GFP: Aequorea victoria
  Insert size (bp): 1707
  Mutation: L122A.
  Tag / fusion protein: cMyc (N terminal on insert); oNLS (optimized nuclear localization signal) C terminal to the GFP
Terms and licenses: Academic/Nonprofit Terms; Industry Terms: Not Available to Industry
How to cite: pCS2+ cMyc Dam_f_GFPoNLS was a gift from Joachim Wittbrodt (Addgene plasmid # 85820 ; http://n2t.net/addgene:85820 ; RRID:Addgene_85820)
