[The description below was written by a language model from this plasmid's Addgene catalogue record and pLannotate feature annotations shown in this document.]
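Description:
pCS2+ cMyc Dam_f_GFPoNLS is a 5,782 bp transient expression plasmid built on the pCS2+ backbone and belongs to the iDamID toolkit for profiling chromatin-binding proteins. It is propagated in E. coli through a high-copy ColE1/pUC-type origin with ampicillin selection (AmpR under its own bla promoter). It also carries an f1 origin, along with remnants of a lac promoter/operator, lacZα and lacI from the parental cloning vector. The repository lists it broadly as an expression vector for mammalian, bacterial, yeast, worm and insect systems.

The 1,707 bp insert encodes a single fusion protein. An N-terminal c-Myc epitope is followed by the E. coli Dam adenine methyltransferase carrying the L122A mutation. A flexible linker joins Dam to a GFP of Aequorea victoria origin (annotated as the folding-enhanced mgfp5 variant), which ends in an optimized nuclear localization signal. The Myc tag, linker and NLS are described in the catalogue fields but were not annotated separately in the feature table. Expression in eukaryotic cells is driven by the simian CMV IE94 enhancer/promoter, and transcripts are terminated by an SV40 polyadenylation signal. An SP6 promoter lies just upstream of the coding region and allows in vitro synthesis of sense mRNA, the usual route for pCS2+ constructs delivered by embryo injection. T7 (partial) and T3 promoters sit downstream in the opposite orientation.

Dam methylates adenine in GATC sites, so in DamID the pattern of methylation reports where a Dam-fused protein contacts the genome. Here Dam is fused only to nuclear GFP rather than to a chromatin-binding factor, so the construct plausibly supplies the untargeted background methylation reference. The record itself states only transient expression of the fusion.
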