Features (pLannotate 1.2.2; 16 found; start..end, strand, type, name):
     69..1046    +  promoter       CMV IE94 promoter: enhancer/promoter region of simian cytomegalovirus major immediate early transcription unit IE94
   1081..1099    +  promoter       SP6 promoter: promoter for bacteriophage SP6 RNA polymerase
   1186..2016    +  CDS            dam: DMA_ECOLI - Experimental evidence at protein level: Swiss-Prot protein existence level 1. Methylates DNA within the sequence GATC and protects the DNA from cleavage by the restriction endonuclease MboI. Although it shares sequence specificity with a number of type II restriction endonucleases and methylases, it is thought to act in postreplication mismatch repair rather than as a part of a restriction modification system. May also play a role in DNA replication. From Escherichia coli (strain K12).
   2107..2820    +  CDS            mgfp5: GFP with folding enhancement mutations; mgfp5; suitable for expression in plants due to removal of a cryptic intron
   2858..2875    -  promoter       T7 promoter (fragment): promoter for bacteriophage T7 RNA polymerase
   2880..3014    -  polyA_signal   SV40 poly(A) signal: SV40 polyadenylation signal
   3127..3145    -  promoter       T3 promoter: promoter for bacteriophage T3 RNA polymerase
   3190..3206    -  protein_bind   lac operator: The lac repressor binds to the lac operator to inhibit transcription in E. coli. This inhibition can be relieved by adding lactose or isopropyl-β-D-thiogalactopyranoside (IPTG). lac repressor encoded by lacI
   3214..3244    -  promoter       lac promoter: promoter for the E. coli lac operon
   3259..3280    -  protein_bind   CAP binding site: CAP binding activates transcription in the presence of cAMP. E. coli catabolite activator protein
   3293..3385    -  CDS            lacI (fragment): lac repressor; lacI; The lac repressor binds to the lac operator to inhibit transcription in E. coli. This inhibition can be relieved by adding lactose or isopropyl-β-D-thiogalactopyranoside (IPTG).
   3568..4156    -  rep_origin     ori: high-copy-number ColE1/pMB1/pBR322/pUC origin of replication
   4327..5187    -  CDS            AmpR: β-lactamase; bla; confers resistance to ampicillin, carbenicillin, and related antibiotics
   5188..5292    -  promoter       AmpR promoter: bla
   5345..5773    -  rep_origin     f1 ori (sequence partly withheld): f1 bacteriophage origin of replication; arrow indicates direction of (+) strand synthesis
   5778..62      -  CDS            lacZα (fragment) (across the origin): LacZα fragment of β-galactosidase; lacZ fragment
>Addgene plasmid #85820 | pCS2+ cMyc Dam_f_GFPoNLS | addgene full sequence | sequence record 170474 | Addgene NGS Result
CATTCAGGCTGCGCAACTGTTGGGAAGGGCGATCGGTGCGGGCCTCTTCGCTATTACGCCAGTCGACCGC
CAATTCAATATGGCGTATATGGACTCATGCCAATTCAATATGGTGGATCTGGACCTGTGCCAATTCAATA
TGGCGTATATGGACTCGTGCCAATTCAATATGGTGGATCTGGACCCCAGCCAATTCAATATGGCGGACTT
GGCACCATGCCAATTCAATATGGCGGACCTGGCACTGTGCCAACTGGGGAGGGGTCTACTTGGCACGGTG
CCAAGTTTGAGGAGGGGTCTTGGCCCTGTGCCAAGTCCGCCATATTGAATTGGCATGGTGCCAATAATGG
CGGCCATATTGGCTATATGCCAGGATCAATATATAGGCAATATCCAATATGGCCCTATGCCAATATGGCT
ATTGGCCAGGTTCAATACTATGTATTGGCCCTATGCCATATAGTATTCCATATATGGGTTTTCCTATTGA
CGTAGATAGCCCCTCCCAATGGGCGGTCCCATATACCATATATGGGGCTTCCTAATACCGCCCATAGCCA
CTCCCCCATTGACGTCAATGGTCTCTATATATGGTCTTTCCTATTGACGTCATATGGGCGGTCCTATTGA
CGTATATGGCGCCTCCCCCATTGACGTCAATTACGGTAAATGGCCCGCCTGGCTCAATGCCCATTGACGT
CAATAGGACCACCCACCATTGACGTCAATGGGATGGCTCATTGCCCATTCATATCCGTTCTCACGCCCCC
TATTGACGTCAATGACGGTAAATGGCCCACTTGGCAGTACATCAATATCTATTAATAGTAACTTGGCAAG
TACATTACTATTGGAAGTACGCCAGGGTACATTGGCAGTACTCCCATTGACGTCAATGGCGGTAAATGGC
CCGCGATGGCTGCCAAGTACATCCCCATTGACGTCAATGGGGAGGGGCAATGACGCAAATGGGCGTTCCA
TTGACGTAAATGGGCGGTAGGCGTGCCTAATGGGAGGTCTATATAAGCAATGCTCGTTTAGGGAACCGCC
ATTCTGCCTGGGGACGTCGGAGCAAGCTTGATTTAGGTGACACTATAGAATACAAGCTACTTGTTCTTTT
TGCAGGATCCACCGGTCAACATGGAGCAAAAGCTGATCTCGGAGGAGGACCTGGGCGGCTCAGGCAAGAA
AAATCGCGCTTTTTTGAAGTGGGCAGGGGGCAAGTATCCCCTGCTTGATGATATTAAACGGCATTTGCCC
AAGGGCGAATGTCTGGTTGAGCCTTTTGTAGGTGCCGGGTCGGTGTTTCTCAACACCGACTTTTCTCGTT
ATATCCTTGCCGATATCAATAGCGACCTGATCAGTCTCTATAACATTGTGAAGATGCGTACTGATGAGTA
CGTACAGGCCGCACGCGAGCTGTTTGTTCCCGAAACAAATTGCGCCGAGGTTTACTATCAGTTCCGCGAA
GAGTTCAACAAAAGCCAGGATCCGTTCCGTCGGGCGGTACTGTTTTTATATTTGAACCGCTACGGTTACA
ACGGCGCTTGTCGTTACAATCTGCGCGGTGAGTTTAACGTGCCGTTCGGCCGCTACAAAAAACCCTATTT
CCCGGAAGCAGAGTTGTATCACTTCGCTGAAAAAGCGCAGAATGCCTTTTTCTATTGTGAGTCTTACGCC
GATAGCATGGCGCGCGCAGATGATGCATCCGTCGTCTATTGCGATCCGCCTTATGCACCGCTGTCTGCGA
CCGCCAACTTTACGGCGTATCACACAAACAGTTTTACGCTTGAACAACAAGCGCATCTGGCGGAGATCGC
CGAAGGTCTGGTTGAGCGCCATATTCCAGTGCTGATCTCCAATCACGATACGATGTTAACGCGTGAGTGG
TATCAGCGCGCAAAATTGCATGTCGTCAAAGTTCGACGCAGTATAAGCAGCAACGGCGGCACACGTAAAA
AGGTGGACGAACTGCTGGCTTTGTACAAACCAGGAGTCGTTTCACCCGCGAAAAAAGCTAGCCTGAGCGG
TGGAGGCGGTTCAGGCGGAGGTGGCTCTGGCGGTGGCGGATCGGGAGGCGGTGGAAGTGCAGCCGCGACT
AGTACCATGAGTAAAGGAGAAGAACTTTTCACTGGAGTTGTCCCAATTCTTGTTGAATTAGATGGTGATG
TTAATGGGTACAAATTTTCTGTCAGTGGAGAGGGTGAAGGTGATGCAACATACGGAAAACTTACCCTTAA
ATTTATTTGCACTACTGGAAAACTACCTGTTCCATGGCCAACACTTGTCACTACTCTCACTTATGGTGTT
CAATGCTTTTCAAGATATCCAGATCATATGAAGCGGCACGACTTCTTCAAGAGCGCCATGCCTGAGGGAT
ACGTGCAGGAGAGGACCATCTTCTTCAAGGACGACGGGAACTACAAGACACGTGCTGAAGTCAAGTTTGA
GGGAGACACCCTCGTCAACAGGATCGAGCTTAAGGGAATCGATTTCAAGGAGGACGGAAACATCCTCGGC
CACAAGTTGGAATACAACTACAACTCCCACAACGTATACATCATGGCCGACAAGCAAAAGAACGGCATCA
AAGCCAACTTCAAGACCCGCCACAACATCGAAGACGGCGGCGTGCAACTCGCTGATCATTATCAACAAAA
TACTCCAATTGGCGATGACCCTGTCCTTTTACCAGACAACCATTACCTGTCCACACAATCTGCCCTTTCG
AAAGATCCCAACGAAAAGAGAGACCACATGGTCCTTCTTGAGTTTGTAACGGCTGCTGGGATTACACATG
GCATGGATGAACTATACAAACCACCTCCCAAGAGGCCCAGGCTGGACTAATCTAGAACTATAGTGAGTCG
TATTACGTAGATCCAGACATGATAAGATACATTGATGAGTTTGGACAAACCACAACTAGAATGCAGTGAA
AAAAATGCTTTATTTGTGAAATTTGTGATGCTATTGCTTTATTTGTAACCATTATAAGCTGCAATAAACA
AGTTAACAACAACAATTGCATTCATTTTATGTTTCAGGTTCAGGGGGAGGTGTGGGAGGTTTTTTAATTC
GCGGCCGCGGCGCCAATGCATTGGGCCCGGTACCCAGCTTTTGTTCCCTTTAGTGAGGGTTAATTGCGCG
CTTGGCGTAATCATGGTCATAGCTGTTTCCTGTGTGAAATTGTTATCCGCTCACAATTCCACACAACATA
CGAGCCGGGAGCATAAAGTGTAAAGCCTGGGGTGCCTAATGAGTGAGCTAACTCACATTAATTGCGTTGC
GCTCACTGCCCGCTTTCCAGTCGGGAAACCTGTCGTGCCAGCTGCATTAATGAATCGGCCAACGCGCGGG
GAGAGGCGGTTTGCGTATTGGGCGCTCTTCCGCTTCCTCGCTCACTGACTCGCTGCGCTCGGTCGTTCGG
CTGCGGCGAGCGGTATCAGCTCACTCAAAGGCGGTAATACGGTTATCCACAGAATCAGGGGATAACGCAG
GAAAGAACATGTGAGCAAAAGGCCAGCAAAAGGCCAGGAACCGTAAAAAGGCCGCGTTGCTGGCGTTTTT
CCATAGGCTCCGCCCCCCTGACGAGCATCACAAAAATCGACGCTCAAGTCAGAGGTGGCGAAACCCGACA
GGACTATAAAGATACCAGGCGTTTCCCCCTGGAAGCTCCCTCGTGCGCTCTCCTGTTCCGACCCTGCCGC
TTACCGGATACCTGTCCGCCTTTCTCCCTTCGGGAAGCGTGGCGCTTTCTCATAGCTCACGCTGTAGGTA
TCTCAGTTCGGTGTAGGTCGTTCGCTCCAAGCTGGGCTGTGTGCACGAACCCCCCGTTCAGCCCGACCGC
TGCGCCTTATCCGGTAACTATCGTCTTGAGTCCAACCCGGTAAGACACGACTTATCGCCACTGGCAGCAG
CCACTGGTAACAGGATTAGCAGAGCGAGGTATGTAGGCGGTGCTACAGAGTTCTTGAAGTGGTGGCCTAA
CTACGGCTACACTAGAAGAACAGTATTTGGTATCTGCGCTCTGCTGAAGCCAGTTACCTTCGGAAAAAGA
GTTGGTAGCTCTTGATCCGGCAAACAAACCACCGCTGGTAGCGGTGGTTTTTTTGTTTGCAAGCAGCAGA
TTACGCGCAGAAAAAAAGGATCTCAAGAAGATCCTTTGATCTTTTCTACGGGGTCTGACGCTCAGTGGAA
CGAAAACTCACGTTAAGGGATTTTGGTCATGAGATTATCAAAAAGTATCTTCACCTAGATCCTTTTAAAT
TAAAAATGAAGTTTTAAATCAATCTAAAGTATATATGAGTAAACTTGGTCTGACAGTTACCAATGCTTAA
TCAGTGAGGCACCTATCTCAGCGATCTGTCTATTTCGTTCATCCATAGTTGCCTGACTCCCCGTCGTGTA
GATAACTACGATACGGGAGGGCTTACCATCTGGCCCCAGTGCTGCAATGATACCGCGAGACCCACGCTCA
CCGGCTCCAGATTTATCAGCAATAAACCAGCCAGCCGGAAGGGCCGAGCGCAGAAGTGGTCCTGCAACTT
TATCCGCCTCCATCCAGTCTATTAATTGTTGCCGGGAAGCTAGAGTAAGTAGTTCGCCAGTTAATAGTTT
GCGCAACGTTGTTGCCATTGCTACAGGCATCGTGGTGTCACGCTCGTCGTTTGGTATGGCTTCATTCAGC
TCCGGTTCCCAACGATCAAGGCGAGTTACATGATCCCCCATGTTGTGCAAAAAAGCGGTTAGCTCCTTCG
GTCCTCCGATCGTTGTCAGAAGTAAGTTGGCCGCAGTGTTATCACTCATGGTTATGGCAGCACTGCATAA
TTCTCTTACTGTCATGCCATCCGTAAGATGCTTTTCTGTGACTGGTGAGTACTCAACCAAGTCATTCTGA
GAATAGTGTATGCGGCGACCGAGTTGCTCTTGCCCGGCGTCAATACGGGATAATACCGCGCCACATAGCA
GAACTTTAAAAGTGCTCATCATTGGAAAACGTTCTTCGGGGCGAAAACTCTCAAGGATCTTACCGCTGTT
GAGATCCAGTTCGATGTAACCCACTCGTGCACCCAACTGATCTTCAGCATCTTTTACTTTCACCAGCGTT
TCTGGGTGAGCAAAAACAGGAAGGCAAAATGCCGCAAAAAAGGGAATAAGGGCGACACGGAAATGTTGAA
TACTCATACTCTTCCTTTTTCAATATTATTGAAGCATTTATCAGGGTTATTGTCTCATGAGCGGATACAT
ATTTGAATGTATTTAGAAAAATAAACAAATAGGGGTTCCGCGCACATTTCCCCGAAAAGTGCCACCTAAA
TTGTAAGCGTTAATATTTTGTTAAAATTCGCGTTAAATTTTTGTTAAATCAGCTCATTTTTTAACCAATA
GGCCGAAATCGGCAAAATCCCTTATAAATCAAAAGAATAGACCGAGATAGGGT
[37 nt withheld, positions 5444-5480]
AAAGAACGTGGACTCCAACGTCAAAGG
[49 nt withheld, positions 5508-5556]
T
[91 nt withheld, positions 5558-5648]
G
[124 nt withheld, positions 5650-5773]
CCCATTCGC
